Addgene plasmid #90742: MAD2L1 E11.1 gRNA
Purpose: 3rd generation lentiviral gRNA plasmid targeting human MAD2L1
Depositing lab: Iain Cheeseman. Depositing organization: Whitehead Institute for Biomedical Research. Publication: Large-Scale Analysis of CRISPR/Cas9 Cell-Cycle Knockouts Reveals the Diversity of p53-Dependent Responses to Cell-Cycle Defects. McKinley KL, Cheeseman IM. Dev Cell. 2017 Feb 27;40(4):405-420.e2. doi: 10.1016/j.devcel.2017.01.012. Epub 2017 Feb 16. PubMed 28216383.
Backbone
  Vector backbone: pLenti-sgRNA
  Backbone manufacturer: Eric Lander & David Sabatini labs (Addgene plasmid #71409)
  Backbone size w/o insert (bp): 9151
  Vector type: Lentiviral, CRISPR
  Selectable markers: Puromycin
Growth in bacteria
  Bacterial resistance: Ampicillin, 100 μg/mL
  Growth temperature: 37°C
  Growth strain: NEB Stable
  Copy number: Unknown
Gene/Insert
  Gene/Insert name: MAD2L1 (Guide Designation E11.1) (alt name: pKMKO series)
  gRNA/shRNA sequence: CACCGTATTTCTGCACTCGAGTAA
  Species: H. sapiens (human)
  Promoter: U6
  Cloning method: Restriction Enzyme; 5′ cloning site BsmBI (destroyed during cloning); 3′ cloning site BsmBI (destroyed during cloning)
  Sequencing primers: 5′ hU6-F (5'-GAGGGCCTATTTCCCATGATT-3'); 3′ EF1a-R (5'-CACGGCGACTACTGCACTTA-3')
Terms and licenses: Academic/Nonprofit Terms; Industry Terms: Not Available to Industry
Depositor comments: Please note that gRNA target sequence listed is not strictly the 20nt spacer sequence, but also contains the 5' BsmBI overhang. For more information about knockout human cell lines generated using this plasmid, please see http://cellcycleknockouts.wi.mit.edu/ .
How to cite: MAD2L1 E11.1 gRNA was a gift from Iain Cheeseman (Addgene plasmid # 90742 ; http://n2t.net/addgene:90742 ; RRID:Addgene_90742)
