[The description below was written by a language model from this plasmid's Addgene catalogue record and pLannotate feature annotations shown in this document.]
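Description:
MAD2L1 E11.1 gRNA is a third-generation lentiviral CRISPR guide plasmid built on the pLenti-sgRNA backbone and designed to express a single guide RNA against human MAD2L1. It is propagated in E. coli through a high-copy ColE1/pUC-type origin with ampicillin selection (AmpR under its own bla promoter). An f1 origin and remnants of lac/lacZα cloning-vector sequence are also annotated. The catalogue lists a backbone size of 9151 bp without insert, whereas the sequenced record is 7,301 nt. This is consistent with a filler fragment being removed when the guide oligos were cloned between the two BsmBI sites, which were destroyed in the process, though the record does not say so explicitly.

The viral transfer cassette starts with an RSV promoter fused to a truncated HIV-1 5' LTR, which makes genomic RNA production Tat-independent. It is followed by the Ψ packaging signal with a gag fragment, and by the RRE for Rev-dependent nuclear export. Within the provirus, a human U6 RNA polymerase III promoter drives the MAD2L1 spacer joined to the S. pyogenes guide scaffold (annotated as a tracrRNA fragment). Downstream are a cPPT/CTS, an EF-1α core promoter driving puromycin N-acetyltransferase for selection of transduced mammalian cells, a WPRE to enhance transcript expression, and a self-inactivating ΔU3 3' LTR. An SV40 poly(A) signal and SV40 origin lie outside the LTRs.

No Cas9 is encoded, so the nuclease must be supplied separately in the target cells. The plasmid belongs to a guide series used to generate human cell-cycle gene knockouts, here to disrupt MAD2L1.
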