Features (pLannotate 1.2.2; 28 found; start..end, strand, type, name):
      1..40      +  rep_origin     RSF ori (fragment): Plasmids containing the RSF 1030 origin of replication can be propagated in E. coli cells that contain additional plasmids with compatible origins.
     42..134     +  CDS            lacI (fragment): lac repressor; lacI; The lac repressor binds to the lac operator to inhibit transcription in E. coli. This inhibition can be relieved by adding lactose or isopropyl-β-D-thiogalactopyranoside (IPTG).
    147..168     +  protein_bind   CAP binding site: CAP binding activates transcription in the presence of cAMP. E. coli catabolite activator protein
    183..213     +  promoter       lac promoter: promoter for the E. coli lac operon
    221..237     +  protein_bind   lac operator: The lac repressor binds to the lac operator to inhibit transcription in E. coli. This inhibition can be relieved by adding lactose or isopropyl-β-D-thiogalactopyranoside (IPTG). lac repressor encoded by lacI
    282..300     +  promoter       T3 promoter: promoter for bacteriophage T3 RNA polymerase
    328..554     +  promoter       RSV promoter: Rous sarcoma virus enhancer/promoter
    555..735     +  LTR            5' LTR (truncated): truncated 5' long terminal repeat (LTR) from HIV-1
    782..907     +  misc_feature   HIV-1 Ψ: packaging signal of human immunodeficiency virus type 1
    891..1254    +  CDS            HIV-1 gag (fragment): gag protein from human immunodeficiency virus 1; gag
   1400..1633    +  misc_feature   RRE: The Rev response element (RRE) of HIV-1 allows for Rev-dependent mRNA export from the nucleus to the cytoplasm.
   2010..2036    +  CDS            Rev (fragment): human immunodeficiency virus 1 (HIV-1) Rev protein; rev; enhances nuclear export of unspliced and incompletely spliced viral mRNAs
   2040..2280    +  promoter       U6 promoter: RNA polymerase III promoter for human U6 snRNA
   2327..2394    +  misc_RNA       tracrRNA (fragment): trans-activating CRISPR RNA for the Streptococcus pyogenes CRISPR/Cas9 system
   2443..2560    +  misc_feature   cPPT/CTS: central polypurine tract and central termination sequence of HIV-1
   2629..2840    +  promoter       EF-1α core promoter: core promoter for human elongation factor EF-1α
   2866..3465    +  CDS            PuroR (fragment): puromycin N-acetyltransferase; pac from Streptomyces; confers resistance to puromycin
   3481..4069    +  misc_feature   WPRE: woodchuck hepatitis virus posttranscriptional regulatory element
   4120..4139    +  misc_feature   cPPT/CTS (fragment): central polypurine tract and central termination sequence of HIV-1
   4141..4374    +  LTR            3' LTR (ΔU3): self-inactivating 3' long terminal repeat (LTR) from HIV-1
   4452..4573    +  polyA_signal   SV40 poly(A) signal: SV40 polyadenylation signal
   4613..4748    +  rep_origin     SV40 ori: SV40 origin of replication
   4769..4787    -  promoter       T7 promoter: promoter for bacteriophage T7 RNA polymerase
   4795..4950    +  CDS            lacZα (fragment): LacZα fragment of β-galactosidase; lacZ fragment
   4955..5383    +  rep_origin     f1 ori (sequence partly withheld): f1 bacteriophage origin of replication; arrow indicates direction of (+) strand synthesis
   5436..5540    +  promoter       AmpR promoter: bla
   5541..6401    +  CDS            AmpR: β-lactamase; bla; confers resistance to ampicillin, carbenicillin, and related antibiotics
   6572..7160    +  rep_origin     ori: high-copy-number ColE1/pMB1/pBR322/pUC origin of replication
>Addgene plasmid #90742 | MAD2L1 E11.1 gRNA | addgene full sequence | sequence record 183020 | Addgene NGS Result
ACGACCGAGCGCAGCGAGTCAGTGAGCGAGGAAGCGGAAGAGCGCCCAATACGCAAACCGCCTCTCCCCG
CGCGTTGGCCGATTCATTAATGCAGCTGGCACGACAGGTTTCCCGACTGGAAAGCGGGCAGTGAGCGCAA
CGCAATTAATGTGAGTTAGCTCACTCATTAGGCACCCCAGGCTTTACACTTTATGCTTCCGGCTCGTATG
TTGTGTGGAATTGTGAGCGGATAACAATTTCACACAGGAAACAGCTATGACCATGATTACGCCAAGCGCG
CAATTAACCCTCACTAAAGGGAACAAAAGCTGGAGCTGCAAGCTTAATGTAGTCTTATGCAATACTCTTG
TAGTCTTGCAACATGGTAACGATGAGTTAGCAACATGCCTTACAAGGAGAGAAAAAGCACCGTGCATGCC
GATTGGTGGAAGTAAGGTGGTACGATCGTGCCTTATTAGGAAGGCAACAGACGGGTCTGACATGGATTGG
ACGAACCACTGAATTGCCGCATTGCAGAGATATTGTATTTAAGTGCCTAGCTCGATACATAAACGGGTCT
CTCTGGTTAGACCAGATCTGAGCCTGGGAGCTCTCTGGCTAACTAGGGAACCCACTGCTTAAGCCTCAAT
AAAGCTTGCCTTGAGTGCTTCAAGTAGTGTGTGCCCGTCTGTTGTGTGACTCTGGTAACTAGAGATCCCT
CAGACCCTTTTAGTCAGTGTGGAAAATCTCTAGCAGTGGCGCCCGAACAGGGACTTGAAAGCGAAAGGGA
AACCAGAGGAGCTCTCTCGACGCAGGACTCGGCTTGCTGAAGCGCGCACGGCAAGAGGCGAGGGGCGGCG
ACTGGTGAGTACGCCAAAAATTTTGACTAGCGGAGGCTAGAAGGAGAGAGATGGGTGCGAGAGCGTCAGT
ATTAAGCGGGGGAGAATTAGATCGCGATGGGAAAAAATTCGGTTAAGGCCAGGGGGAAAGAAAAAATATA
AATTAAAACATATAGTATGGGCAAGCAGGGAGCTAGAACGATTCGCAGTTAATCCTGGCCTGTTAGAAAC
ATCAGAAGGCTGTAGACAAATACTGGGACAGCTACAACCATCCCTTCAGACAGGATCAGAAGAACTTAGA
TCATTATATAATACAGTAGCAACCCTCTATTGTGTGCATCAAAGGATAGAGATAAAAGACACCAAGGAAG
CTTTAGACAAGATAGAGGAAGAGCAAAACAAAAGTAAGACCACCGCACAGCAAGCGGCCGCTGATCTTCA
GACCTGGAGGAGGAGATATGAGGGACAATTGGAGAAGTGAATTATATAAATATAAAGTAGTAAAAATTGA
ACCATTAGGAGTAGCACCCACCAAGGCAAAGAGAAGAGTGGTGCAGAGAGAAAAAAGAGCAGTGGGAATA
GGAGCTTTGTTCCTTGGGTTCTTGGGAGCAGCAGGAAGCACTATGGGCGCAGCGTCAATGACGCTGACGG
TACAGGCCAGACAATTATTGTCTGGTATAGTGCAGCAGCAGAACAATTTGCTGAGGGCTATTGAGGCGCA
ACAGCATCTGTTGCAACTCACAGTCTGGGGCATCAAGCAGCTCCAGGCAAGAATCCTGGCTGTGGAAAGA
TACCTAAAGGATCAACAGCTCCTGGGGATTTGGGGTTGCTCTGGAAAACTCATTTGCACCACTGCTGTGC
CTTGGAATGCTAGTTGGAGTAATAAATCTCTGGAACAGATTTGGAATCACACGACCTGGATGGAGTGGGA
CAGAGAAATTAACAATTACACAAGCTTAATACACTCCTTAATTGAAGAATCGCAAAACCAGCAAGAAAAG
AATGAACAAGAATTATTGGAATTAGATAAATGGGCAAGTTTGTGGAATTGGTTTAACATAACAAATTGGC
TGTGGTATATAAAATTATTCATAATGATAGTAGGAGGCTTGGTAGGTTTAAGAATAGTTTTTGCTGTACT
TTCTATAGTGAATAGAGTTAGGCAGGGATATTCACCATTATCGTTTCAGACCCACCTCCCAACCCCGAGG
GGACCCAGAGAGGGCCTATTTCCCATGATTCCTTCATATTTGCATATACGATACAAGGCTGTTAGAGAGA
TAATTAGAATTAATTTGACTGTAAACACAAAGATATTAGTACAAAATACGTGACGTAGAAAGTAATAATT
TCTTGGGTAGTTTGCAGTTTTAAAATTATGTTTTAAAATGGACTATCATATGCTTACCGTAACTTGAAAG
TATTTCGATTTCTTGGCTTTATATATCTTGTGGAAAGGACGAAACACCGTATTTCTGCACTCGAGTAAGT
TTAAGAGCTATGCTGGAAACAGCATAGCAAGTTTAAATAAGGCTAGTCCGTTATCAACTTGAAAAAGTGG
CACCGAGTCGGTGCTTTTTTTGAATTCTAGATCTTGAGACAAATGGCAGTATTCATCCACAATTTTAAAA
GAAAAGGGGGGATTGGGGGGTACAGTGCAGGGGAAAGAATAGTAGACATAATAGCAACAGACATACAAAC
TAAAGAATTACAAAAACAAATTACAAAAATTCAAAATTTTCGGGTTTATTACAGGGACAGCAGAGATCCA
CTTTGGCGCCGGCTCGAGTGGCTCCGGTGCCCGTCAGTGGGCAGAGCGCACATCGCCCACAGTCCCCGAG
AAGTTGGGGGGAGGGGTCGGCAATTGAACCGGTGCCTAGAGAAGGTGGCGCGGGGTAAACTGGGAAAGTG
ATGTCGTGTACTGGCTCCGCCTTTTTCCCGAGGGTGGGGGAGAACCGTATATAAGTGCAGTAGTCGCCGT
GAACGTTCTTTTTCGCAACGGGTTTGCCGCCAGAACACAGGTGTCGTGACGCGGGATCCGCCACCATGAC
CGAGTACAAGCCCACGGTGCGCCTCGCCACCCGCGACGACGTCCCCAGGGCCGTACGCACCCTCGCCGCC
GCGTTCGCCGACTACCCCGCCACGCGCCACACCGTCGATCCGGACCGCCACATCGAGCGGGTCACCGAGC
TGCAAGAACTCTTCCTCACGCGCGTCGGGCTCGACATCGGCAAGGTGTGGGTCGCGGACGACGGCGCCGC
GGTGGCGGTCTGGACCACGCCGGAGAGCGTCGAAGCGGGGGCGGTGTTCGCCGAGATCGGCCCGCGCATG
GCCGAGTTGAGCGGTTCCCGGCTGGCCGCGCAGCAACAGATGGAAGGCCTCCTGGCGCCGCACCGGCCCA
AGGAGCCCGCGTGGTTCCTGGCCACCGTCGGAGTCTCGCCCGACCACCAGGGCAAGGGTCTGGGCAGCGC
CGTCGTGCTCCCCGGAGTGGAGGCGGCCGAGCGCGCCGGGGTGCCCGCCTTCCTGGAGACCTCCGCGCCC
CGCAACCTCCCCTTCTACGAGCGGCTCGGCTTCACCGTCACCGCCGACGTCGAGGTGCCCGAAGGACCGC
GCACCTGGTGCATGACCCGCAAGCCCGGTGCCTGAACGCGTTAAGTCGACAATCAACCTCTGGATTACAA
AATTTGTGAAAGATTGACTGGTATTCTTAACTATGTTGCTCCTTTTACGCTATGTGGATACGCTGCTTTA
ATGCCTTTGTATCATGCTATTGCTTCCCGTATGGCTTTCATTTTCTCCTCCTTGTATAAATCCTGGTTGC
TGTCTCTTTATGAGGAGTTGTGGCCCGTTGTCAGGCAACGTGGCGTGGTGTGCACTGTGTTTGCTGACGC
AACCCCCACTGGTTGGGGCATTGCCACCACCTGTCAGCTCCTTTCCGGGACTTTCGCTTTCCCCCTCCCT
ATTGCCACGGCGGAACTCATCGCCGCCTGCCTTGCCCGCTGCTGGACAGGGGCTCGGCTGTTGGGCACTG
ACAATTCCGTGGTGTTGTCGGGGAAATCATCGTCCTTTCCTTGGCTGCTCGCCTGTGTTGCCACCTGGAT
TCTGCGCGGGACGTCCTTCTGCTACGTCCCTTCGGCCCTCAATCCAGCGGACCTTCCTTCCCGCGGCCTG
CTGCCGGCTCTGCGGCCTCTTCCGCGTCTTCGCCTTCGCCCTCAGACGAGTCGGATCTCCCTTTGGGCCG
CCTCCCCGCGTCGACTTTAAGACCAATGACTTACAAGGCAGCTGTAGATCTTAGCCACTTTTTAAAAGAA
AAGGGGGGACTGGAAGGGCTAATTCACTCCCAACGAAGACAAGATCTGCTTTTTGCTTGTACTGGGTCTC
TCTGGTTAGACCAGATCTGAGCCTGGGAGCTCTCTGGCTAACTAGGGAACCCACTGCTTAAGCCTCAATA
AAGCTTGCCTTGAGTGCTTCAAGTAGTGTGTGCCCGTCTGTTGTGTGACTCTGGTAACTAGAGATCCCTC
AGACCCTTTTAGTCAGTGTGGAAAATCTCTAGCAGTACGTATAGTAGTTCATGTCATCTTATTATTCAGT
ATTTATAACTTGCAAAGAAATGAATATCAGAGAGTGAGAGGAACTTGTTTATTGCAGCTTATAATGGTTA
CAAATAAAGCAATAGCATCACAAATTTCACAAATAAAGCATTTTTTTCACTGCATTCTAGTTGTGGTTTG
TCCAAACTCATCAATGTATCTTATCATGTCTGGCTCTAGCTATCCCGCCCCTAACTCCGCCCATCCCGCC
CCTAACTCCGCCCAGTTCCGCCCATTCTCCGCCCCATGGCTGACTAATTTTTTTTATTTATGCAGAGGCC
GAGGCCGCCTCGGCCTCTGAGCTATTCCAGAAGTAGTGAGGAGGCTTTTTTGGAGGCCTAGGGACGTACC
CAATTCGCCCTATAGTGAGTCGTATTACGCGCGCTCACTGGCCGTCGTTTTACAACGTCGTGACTGGGAA
AACCCTGGCGTTACCCAACTTAATCGCCTTGCAGCACATCCCCCTTTCGCCAGCTGGCGTAATAGCGAAG
AGGCCCGCACCGATCGCCCTTCCCAACAGTTGCGCAGCCTGAATGGCGAATGGG
[124 nt withheld, positions 4955-5078]
C
[91 nt withheld, positions 5080-5170]
A
[49 nt withheld, positions 5172-5220]
CCTTTGACGTTGGAGTCCACGTTCTTT
[37 nt withheld, positions 5248-5284]
ACCCTATCTCGGTCTATTCTTTTGATTTATAAGGGATTTTGCCGATTTCGGCCTATTGGTTAAAAAATGA
GCTGATTTAACAAAAATTTAACGCGAATTTTAACAAAATATTAACGCTTACAATTTAGGTGGCACTTTTC
GGGGAAATGTGCGCGGAACCCCTATTTGTTTATTTTTCTAAATACATTCAAATATGTATCCGCTCATGAG
ACAATAACCCTGATAAATGCTTCAATAATATTGAAAAAGGAAGAGTATGAGTATTCAACATTTCCGTGTC
GCCCTTATTCCCTTTTTTGCGGCATTTTGCCTTCCTGTTTTTGCTCACCCAGAAACGCTGGTGAAAGTAA
AAGATGCTGAAGATCAGTTGGGTGCACGAGTGGGTTACATCGAACTGGATCTCAACAGCGGTAAGATCCT
TGAGAGTTTTCGCCCCGAAGAACGTTTTCCAATGATGAGCACTTTTAAAGTTCTGCTATGTGGCGCGGTA
TTATCCCGTATTGACGCCGGGCAAGAGCAACTCGGTCGCCGCATACACTATTCTCAGAATGACTTGGTTG
AGTACTCACCAGTCACAGAAAAGCATCTTACGGATGGCATGACAGTAAGAGAATTATGCAGTGCTGCCAT
AACCATGAGTGATAACACTGCGGCCAACTTACTTCTGACAACGATCGGAGGACCGAAGGAGCTAACCGCT
TTTTTGCACAACATGGGGGATCATGTAACTCGCCTTGATCGTTGGGAACCGGAGCTGAATGAAGCCATAC
CAAACGACGAGCGTGACACCACGATGCCTGTAGCAATGGCAACAACGTTGCGCAAACTATTAACTGGCGA
ACTACTTACTCTAGCTTCCCGGCAACAATTAATAGACTGGATGGAGGCGGATAAAGTTGCAGGACCACTT
CTGCGCTCGGCCCTTCCGGCTGGCTGGTTTATTGCTGATAAATCTGGAGCCGGTGAGCGTGGGTCTCGCG
GTATCATTGCAGCACTGGGGCCAGATGGTAAGCCCTCCCGTATCGTAGTTATCTACACGACGGGGAGTCA
GGCAACTATGGATGAACGAAATAGACAGATCGCTGAGATAGGTGCCTCACTGATTAAGCATTGGTAACTG
TCAGACCAAGTTTACTCATATATACTTTAGATTGATTTAAAACTTCATTTTTAATTTAAAAGGATCTAGG
TGAAGATCCTTTTTGATAATCTCATGACCAAAATCCCTTAACGTGAGTTTTCGTTCCACTGAGCGTCAGA
CCCCGTAGAAAAGATCAAAGGATCTTCTTGAGATCCTTTTTTTCTGCGCGTAATCTGCTGCTTGCAAACA
AAAAAACCACCGCTACCAGCGGTGGTTTGTTTGCCGGATCAAGAGCTACCAACTCTTTTTCCGAAGGTAA
CTGGCTTCAGCAGAGCGCAGATACCAAATACTGTTCTTCTAGTGTAGCCGTAGTTAGGCCACCACTTCAA
GAACTCTGTAGCACCGCCTACATACCTCGCTCTGCTAATCCTGTTACCAGTGGCTGCTGCCAGTGGCGAT
AAGTCGTGTCTTACCGGGTTGGACTCAAGACGATAGTTACCGGATAAGGCGCAGCGGTCGGGCTGAACGG
GGGGTTCGTGCACACAGCCCAGCTTGGAGCGAACGACCTACACCGAACTGAGATACCTACAGCGTGAGCT
ATGAGAAAGCGCCACGCTTCCCGAAGGGAGAAAGGCGGACAGGTATCCGGTAAGCGGCAGGGTCGGAACA
GGAGAGCGCACGAGGGAGCTTCCAGGGGGAAACGCCTGGTATCTTTATAGTCCTGTCGGGTTTCGCCACC
TCTGACTTGAGCGTCGATTTTTGTGATGCTCGTCAGGGGGGCGGAGCCTATGGAAAAACGCCAGCAACGC
GGCCTTTTTACGGTTCCTGGCCTTTTGCTGGCCTTTTGCTCACATGTTCTTTCCTGCGTTATCCCCTGAT
TCTGTGGATAACCGTATTACCGCCTTTGAGTGAGCTGATACCGCTCGCCGCAGCCGA
